>Addgene plasmid #199313 | pcDNA3-RIPK3[S199A]-FLAG | addgene full sequence | sequence record 394163 | Addgene NGS Result
GACGGATCGGGAGATCTCCCGATCCCCTATGGTGCACTCTCAGTACAATCTGCTCTGATGCCGCATAGTT
AAGCCAGTATCTGCTCCCTGCTTGTGTGTTGGAGGTCGCTGAGTAGTGCGCGAGCAAAATTTAAGCTACA
ACAAGGCAAGGCTTGACCGACAATTGCATGAAGAATCTGCTTAGGGTTAGGCGTTTTGCGCTGCTTCGCG
ATGTACGGGCCAGATATACGCGTTGACATTGATTATTGACTAGTTATTAATAGTAATCAATTACGGGGTC
ATTAGTTCATAGCCCATATATGGAGTTCCGCGTTACATAACTTACGGTAAATGGCCCGCCTGGCTGACCG
CCCAACGACCCCCGCCCATTGACGTCAATAATGACGTATGTTCCCATAGTAACGCCAATAGGGACTTTCC
ATTGACGTCAATGGGTGGAGTATTTACGGTAAACTGCCCACTTGGCAGTACATCAAGTGTATCATATGCC
AAGTACGCCCCCTATTGACGTCAATGACGGTAAATGGCCCGCCTGGCATTATGCCCAGTACATGACCTTA
TGGGACTTTCCTACTTGGCAGTACATCTACGTATTAGTCATCGCTATTACCATGGTGATGCGGTTTTGGC
AGTACATCAATGGGCGTGGATAGCGGTTTGACTCACGGGGATTTCCAAGTCTCCACCCCATTGACGTCAA
TGGGAGTTTGTTTTGGCACCAAAATCAACGGGACTTTCCAAAATGTCGTAACAACTCCGCCCCATTGACG
CAAATGGGCGGTAGGCGTGTACGGTGGGAGGTCTATATAAGCAGAGCTCTCTGGCTAACTAGAGAACCCA
CTGCTTACTGGCTTATCGAAATTAATACGACTCACTATAGGGAGACCCAAGCTTGCCGCCACCATGGATT
ACAAGGATGACGACGATAAGAGCGCGGGCGGATCCGAATTCTGCAGATATCCATCACACTGGCGGCCGCT
CGAGATGTCGTGCGTCAAGTTATGGCCCAGCGGTGCCCCCGCCCCCTTGGTGTCCATCGAGGAACTGGAG
AACCAGGAGCTCGTCGGCAAAGGCGGGTTCGGCACAGTGTTCCGGGCGCAACATAGGAAGTGGGGCTACG
ATGTGGCGGTCAAGATCGTAAACTCGAAGGCGATATCCAGGGAGGTCAAGGCCATGGCAAGTCTGGATAA
CGAATTCGTGCTGCGCCTAGAAGGGGTTATCGAGAAGGTGAACTGGGACCAAGATCCCAAGCCGGCTCTG
GTGACTAAATTCATGGAGAACGGCTCCTTGTCGGGGCTGCTGCAGTCCCAGTGCCCTCGGCCCTGGCCGC
TCCTTTGCCGCCTGCTGAAAGAAGTGGTGCTTGGGATGTTTTACCTGCACGACCAGAACCCGGTGCTCCT
GCACCGGGACCTCAAGCCATCCAACGTCCTGCTGGACCCAGAGCTGCACGTCAAGCTGGCAGATTTTGGC
CTGTCCACATTTCAGGGAGGCTCACAGTCAGGGACAGGGTCCGGGGAGCCAGGGGGCACCCTGGGCTACT
TGGCCCCAGAACTGTTTGTTAACGTAAACCGGAAGGCCGCCACAGCCAGTGACGTCTACAGCTTCGGGAT
CCTAATGTGGGCAGTGCTTGCTGGAAGAGAAGTTGAGTTGCCAACCGAACCATCACTCGTGTACGAAGCA
GTGTGCAACAGGCAGAACCGGCCTTCATTGGCTGAGCTGCCCCAAGCCGGGCCTGAGACTCCCGGCTTAG
AAGGACTGAAGGAGCTAATGCAGCTCTGCTGGAGCAGTGAGCCCAAGGACAGACCCTCCTTCCAGGAATG
CCTACCAAAAACTGATGAAGTCTTCCAGATGGTGGAGAACAATATGAATGCTGCTGTCTCCACGGTAAAG
GATTTCCTGTCTCAGCTCAGGAGCAGCAATAGGAGATTTTCTATCCCAGAGTCAGGCCAAGGAGGGACAG
AAATGGATGGCTTTAGGAGAACCATAGAAAACCAGCACTCTCGTAATGATGTCATGGTTTCTGAGTGGCT
AAACAAACTGAATCTAGAGGAGCCTCCCAGCTCTGTTCCTAAAAAATGCCCGAGCCTTACCAAGAGGAGC
AGGGCACAAGAGGAGCAGGTTCCACAAGCCTGGACAGCAGGCACATCTTCAGATTCGATGGCCCAACCTC
CCCAGACTCCAGAGACCTCAACTTTCAGAAACCAGATGCCCAGCCCTACCTCAACTGGAACACCAAGTCC
TGGACCCCGAGGGAATCAGGGGGCTGAGAGACAAGGCATGAACTGGTCCTGCAGGACCCCGGAGCCAAAT
CCAGTAACAGGGCGACCGCTCGTTAACATATACAACTGCTCTGGGGTGCAAGTTGGAGACAACAACTACT
TGACTATGCAACAGACAACTGCCTTGCCCACATGGGGCTTGGCACCTTCGGGCAAGGGGAGGGGCTTGCA
GCACCCCCCACCAGTAGGTTCGCAAGAAGGCCCTAAAGATCCTGAAGCCTGGAGCAGGCCACAGGGTTGG
TATAATCATAGCGGGAAATAAGGGCCCTATTCTATAGTGTCACCTAAATGCTAGAGCTCGCTGATCAGCC
TCGACTGTGCCTTCTAGTTGCCAGCCATCTGTTGTTTGCCCCTCCCCCGTGCCTTCCTTGACCCTGGAAG
GTGCCACTCCCACTGTCCTTTCCTAATAAAATGAGGAAATTGCATCGCATTGTCTGAGTAGGTGTCATTC
TATTCTGGGGGGTGGGGTGGGGCAGGACAGCAAGGGGGAGGATTGGGAAGACAATAGCAGGCATGCTGGG
GATGCGGTGGGCTCTATGGCTTCTGAGGCGGAAAGAACCAGCTGGGGCTCTAGGGGGTATCCCC
[124 nt withheld, positions 2865-2988]
CGCCGA
[86 nt withheld, positions 2995-3080]
A
[49 nt withheld, positions 3082-3130]
CCTTTGACGTTGGAGTCCACGTTCTTT
[37 nt withheld, positions 3158-3194]
ACCCTATCTCGGTCTATTCTTTTGATTTATAAGGGATTTTGCCGATTTCGGCCTATTGGTTAAAAAATGA
GCTGATTTAACAAAAATTTAACGCGAATTAATTCTGTGGAATGTGTGTCAGTTAGGGTGTGGAAAGTCCC
CAGGCTCCCCAGCAGGCAGAAGTATGCAAAGCATGCATCTCAATTAGTCAGCAACCAGGTGTGGAAAGTC
CCCAGGCTCCCCAGCAGGCAGAAGTATGCAAAGCATGCATCTCAATTAGTCAGCAACCATAGTCCCGCCC
CTAACTCCGCCCATCCCGCCCCTAACTCCGCCCAGTTCCGCCCATTCTCCGCCCCATGGCTGACTAATTT
TTTTTATTTATGCAGAGGCCGAGGCCGCCTCTGCCTCTGAGCTATTCCAGAAGTAGTGAGGAGGCTTTTT
TGGAGGCCTAGGCTTTTGCAAAAAGCTCCCGGGAGCTTGTATATCCATTTTCGGATCTGATCAAGAGACA
GGATGAGGATCGTTTCGCATGATTGAACAAGATGGATTGCACGCAGGTTCTCCGGCCGCTTGGGTGGAGA
GGCTATTCGGCTATGACTGGGCACAACAGACAATCGGCTGCTCTGATGCCGCCGTGTTCCGGCTGTCAGC
GCAGGGGCGCCCGGTTCTTTTTGTCAAGACCGACCTGTCCGGTGCCCTGAATGAACTGCAGGACGAGGCA
GCGCGGCTATCGTGGCTGGCCACGACGGGCGTTCCTTGCGCAGCTGTGCTCGACGTTGTCACTGAAGCGG
GAAGGGACTGGCTGCTATTGGGCGAAGTGCCGGGGCAGGATCTCCTGTCATCTCACCTTGCTCCTGCCGA
GAAAGTATCCATCATGGCTGATGCAATGCGGCGGCTGCATACGCTTGATCCGGCTACCTGCCCATTCGAC
CACCAAGCGAAACATCGCATCGAGCGAGCACGTACTCGGATGGAAGCCGGTCTTGTCGATCAGGATGATC
TGGACGAAGAGCATCAGGGGCTCGCGCCAGCCGAACTGTTCGCCAGGCTCAAGGCGCGCATGCCCGACGG
CGAGGATCTCGTCGTGACCCATGGCGATGCCTGCTTGCCGAATATCATGGTGGAAAATGGCCGCTTTTCT
GGATTCATCGACTGTGGCCGGCTGGGTGTGGCGGACCGCTATCAGGACATAGCGTTGGCTACCCGTGATA
TTGCTGAAGAGCTTGGCGGCGAATGGGCTGACCGCTTCCTCGTGCTTTACGGTATCGCCGCTCCCGATTC
GCAGCGCATCGCCTTCTATCGCCTTCTTGACGAGTTCTTCTGAGCGGGACTCTGGGGTTCGAAATGACCG
ACCAAGCGACGCCCAACCTGCCATCACGAGATTTCGATTCCACCGCCGCCTTCTATGAAAGGTTGGGCTT
CGGAATCGTTTTCCGGGACGCCGGCTGGATGATCCTCCAGCGCGGGGATCTCATGCTGGAGTTCTTCGCC
CACCCCAACTTGTTTATTGCAGCTTATAATGGTTACAAATAAAGCAATAGCATCACAAATTTCACAAATA
AAGCATTTTTTTCACTGCATTCTAGTTGTGGTTTGTCCAAACTCATCAATGTATCTTATCATGTCTGTAT
ACCGTCGACCTCTAGCTAGAGCTTGGCGTAATCATGGTCATAGCTGTTTCCTGTGTGAAATTGTTATCCG
CTCACAATTCCACACAACATACGAGCCGGAAGCATAAAGTGTAAAGCCTGGGGTGCCTAATGAGTGAGCT
AACTCACATTAATTGCGTTGCGCTCACTGCCCGCTTTCCAGTCGGGAAACCTGTCGTGCCAGCTGCATTA
ATGAATCGGCCAACGCGCGGGGAGAGGCGGTTTGCGTATTGGGCGCTCTTCCGCTTCCTCGCTCACTGAC
TCGCTGCGCTCGGTCGTTCGGCTGCGGCGAGCGGTATCAGCTCACTCAAAGGCGGTAATACGGTTATCCA
CAGAATCAGGGGATAACGCAGGAAAGAACATGTGAGCAAAAGGCCAGCAAAAGGCCAGGAACCGTAAAAA
GGCCGCGTTGCTGGCGTTTTTCCATAGGCTCCGCCCCCCTGACGAGCATCACAAAAATCGACGCTCAAGT
CAGAGGTGGCGAAACCCGACAGGACTATAAAGATACCAGGCGTTTCCCCCTGGAAGCTCCCTCGTGCGCT
CTCCTGTTCCGACCCTGCCGCTTACCGGATACCTGTCCGCCTTTCTCCCTTCGGGAAGCGTGGCGCTTTC
TCATAGCTCACGCTGTAGGTATCTCAGTTCGGTGTAGGTCGTTCGCTCCAAGCTGGGCTGTGTGCACGAA
CCCCCCGTTCAGCCCGACCGCTGCGCCTTATCCGGTAACTATCGTCTTGAGTCCAACCCGGTAAGACACG
ACTTATCGCCACTGGCAGCAGCCACTGGTAACAGGATTAGCAGAGCGAGGTATGTAGGCGGTGCTACAGA
GTTCTTGAAGTGGTGGCCTAACTACGGCTACACTAGAAGAACAGTATTTGGTATCTGCGCTCTGCTGAAG
CCAGTTACCTTCGGAAAAAGAGTTGGTAGCTCTTGATCCGGCAAACAAACCACCGCTGGTAGCGGTGGTT
TTTTTGTTTGCAAGCAGCAGATTACGCGCAGAAAAAAAGGATCTCAAGAAGATCCTTTGATCTTTTCTAC
GGGGTCTGACGCTCAGTGGAACGAAAACTCACGTTAAGGGATTTTGGTCATGAGATTATCAAAAAGGATC
TTCACCTAGATCCTTTTAAATTAAAAATGAAGTTTTAAATCAATCTAAAGTATATATGAGTAAACTTGGT
CTGACAGTTACCAATGCTTAATCAGTGAGGCACCTATCTCAGCGATCTGTCTATTTCGTTCATCCATAGT
TGCCTGACTCCCCGTCGTGTAGATAACTACGATACGGGAGGGCTTACCATCTGGCCCCAGTGCTGCAATG
ATACCGCGAGACCCACGCTCACCGGCTCCAGATTTATCAGCAATAAACCAGCCAGCCGGAAGGGCCGAGC
GCAGAAGTGGTCCTGCAACTTTATCCGCCTCCATCCAGTCTATTAATTGTTGCCGGGAAGCTAGAGTAAG
TAGTTCGCCAGTTAATAGTTTGCGCAACGTTGTTGCCATTGCTACAGGCATCGTGGTGTCACGCTCGTCG
TTTGGTATGGCTTCATTCAGCTCCGGTTCCCAACGATCAAGGCGAGTTACATGATCCCCCATGTTGTGCA
AAAAAGCGGTTAGCTCCTTCGGTCCTCCGATCGTTGTCAGAAGTAAGTTGGCCGCAGTGTTATCACTCAT
GGTTATGGCAGCACTGCATAATTCTCTTACTGTCATGCCATCCGTAAGATGCTTTTCTGTGACTGGTGAG
TACTCAACCAAGTCATTCTGAGAATAGTGTATGCGGCGACCGAGTTGCTCTTGCCCGGCGTCAATACGGG
ATAATACCGCGCCACATAGCAGAACTTTAAAAGTGCTCATCATTGGAAAACGTTCTTCGGGGCGAAAACT
CTCAAGGATCTTACCGCTGTTGAGATCCAGTTCGATGTAACCCACTCGTGCACCCAACTGATCTTCAGCA
TCTTTTACTTTCACCAGCGTTTCTGGGTGAGCAAAAACAGGAAGGCAAAATGCCGCAAAAAAGGGAATAA
GGGCGACACGGAAATGTTGAATACTCATACTCTTCCTTTTTCAATATTATTGAAGCATTTATCAGGGTTA
TTGTCTCATGAGCGGATACATATTTGAATGTATTTAGAAAAATAAACAAATAGGGGTTCCGCGCACATTT
CCCCGAAAAGTGCCACCTGACGTC
Features (pLannotate 1.2.2; 22 found; start..end, strand, type, name):
     28..80      -  misc_feature   bom (fragment): basis of mobility region from pBR322
    235..614     +  enhancer       CMV enhancer: human cytomegalovirus immediate early enhancer
    615..818     +  promoter       CMV promoter: human cytomegalovirus (CMV) immediate early promoter
    814..847     +  LTR            5' LTR (truncated) (fragment): truncated 5' long terminal repeat (LTR) from HIV-1
    863..881     +  promoter       T7 promoter: promoter for bacteriophage T7 RNA polymerase
    907..931     +  CDS            3xFLAG (fragment): three tandem FLAG® epitope tags
    985..2538    +  CDS            RIPK3: RIPK3_HUMAN - Also known as RIP3 From Homo sapiens (Human).
   2551..2569    -  promoter       SP6 promoter: promoter for bacteriophage SP6 RNA polymerase
   2595..2819    +  polyA_signal   bGH poly(A) signal: bovine growth hormone polyadenylation signal
   2823..2844    +  promoter       SV40 promoter (fragment): SV40 enhancer and early promoter
   2865..3293    +  rep_origin     f1 ori (sequence partly withheld): f1 bacteriophage origin of replication; arrow indicates direction of (+) strand synthesis
   3307..3636    +  promoter       SV40 promoter: SV40 enhancer and early promoter
   3703..4494    +  CDS            neo: KKA2_KLEPN - Also known as kan, nptII. Experimental evidence at protein level: Swiss-Prot protein existence level 1. Resistance to kanamycin, neomycin, paromomycin, ribostamycin, butirosin and gentamicin B. From Klebsiella pneumoniae.
   4518..4676    +  CDS            ble (fragment): BLE_KLEPN - Experimental evidence at protein level: Swiss-Prot protein existence level 1. Binding protein with a strong affinity to the bleomycin family of antibiotics. Binds to CL990; an antimitotic-antibiotic compound. From Klebsiella pneumoniae.
   4671..4792    +  polyA_signal   SV40 poly(A) signal: SV40 polyadenylation signal
   4865..4881    -  protein_bind   lac operator: The lac repressor binds to the lac operator to inhibit transcription in E. coli. This inhibition can be relieved by adding lactose or isopropyl-β-D-thiogalactopyranoside (IPTG). lac repressor encoded by lacI
   4889..4919    -  promoter       lac promoter: promoter for the E. coli lac operon
   4934..4955    -  protein_bind   CAP binding site: CAP binding activates transcription in the presence of cAMP. E. coli catabolite activator protein
   4968..5060    -  CDS            lacI (fragment): lac repressor; lacI; The lac repressor binds to the lac operator to inhibit transcription in E. coli. This inhibition can be relieved by adding lactose or isopropyl-β-D-thiogalactopyranoside (IPTG).
   5243..5831    -  rep_origin     ori: high-copy-number ColE1/pMB1/pBR322/pUC origin of replication
   6002..6862    -  CDS            AmpR: β-lactamase; bla; confers resistance to ampicillin, carbenicillin, and related antibiotics
   6863..6967    -  promoter       AmpR promoter: bla
