[The description below was written by a language model from this plasmid's Addgene catalogue record and pLannotate feature annotations shown in this document.]
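Description:
pcDNA3-RIPK3[S199A]-FLAG is a mammalian expression plasmid of about 7 kb built on the pcDNA3 backbone. It carries human receptor-interacting serine/threonine-protein kinase 3 (RIPK3, also called RIP3) with serine 199 changed to alanine. The record describes this substitution as removing a phosphorylation site so that kinase activity is inhibited. The plasmid is maintained in E. coli at high copy through a ColE1/pUC-type origin and selected with ampicillin via the β-lactamase gene. An f1 origin is also present, which permits single-stranded DNA production.

Transcription of the insert is driven by the human cytomegalovirus immediate-early enhancer and promoter and terminated by the bovine growth hormone polyadenylation signal. A short FLAG epitope sequence lies upstream of the RIPK3 open reading frame, consistent with the catalogue's description of an N-terminal tag despite the order suggested by the plasmid name. The annotation tool matched it as a fragment of 3xFLAG, which suggests a single FLAG unit rather than the triple tag. T7 and SP6 promoters flank the cloning region and can serve for in vitro transcription or as sequencing primer sites. A separate cassette, made up of the SV40 early promoter, the neomycin phosphotransferase gene and an SV40 polyadenylation signal, allows G418 selection of stably transfected mammalian cells. The small annotated fragments of an HIV-1 LTR, ble, lacI and the lac promoter region appear to be backbone remnants or partial matches rather than functional elements.

The construct is suited to transient or stable expression of an epitope-tagged, kinase-impaired RIPK3 in mammalian cells. The associated publication concerns RIPK3 regulation, bile acid-induced inflammation and necroptosis in hepatocytes, so it would plausibly serve as a comparison to wild-type RIPK3.
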