Addgene plasmid #199313: pcDNA3-RIPK3[S199A]-FLAG
Purpose: mutated phosphorylation site (kinase acitivity inhibited)
Depositing lab: Adrian Press. Depositing organization: Universitaetsklinikum Jena. Publication: RIPK3 promoter hypermethylation in hepatocytes protects from bile acid-induced inflammation and necroptosis. Hoff J, Xiong L, Kammann T, Neugebauer S, Micheel JM, Gassler N, Bauer M, Press AT. Cell Death Dis. 2023 Apr 18;14(4):275. doi: 10.1038/s41419-023-05794-0. PubMed 37072399.
Backbone
  Vector backbone: pcDNA3
  Backbone manufacturer: Addgene
  Total vector size (bp): 7014
  Vector type: Mammalian Expression
Growth in bacteria
  Bacterial resistance: Ampicillin, 100 μg/mL
  Growth temperature: 37°C
  Growth strain: DH5alpha
  Copy number: High Copy
Gene/Insert
  Gene/Insert name: Receptor-interacting serine/threonine-protein kinase 3 (alt name: RIPK3)
  Species: H. sapiens (human)
  Mutation: changed Serine 199 to Alanine
  Entrez Gene: RIPK3 (a.k.a. RIP3)
  Tag / fusion protein: FLAG (N terminal on backbone)
Terms and licenses: Academic/Nonprofit Terms; Industry Terms: Not Available to Industry
How to cite: pcDNA3-RIPK3[S199A]-FLAG was a gift from Adrian Press (Addgene plasmid # 199313 ; http://n2t.net/addgene:199313 ; RRID:Addgene_199313)
